>Addgene plasmid #45763 | pBabe-lincRNA-RoR | depositor full sequence | sequence record 64227 | pBabe-lincRNA-RoR
CTGCAGCCTGAATATGGGCCAAACAGGATATCTGTGGTAAGCAGTTCCTGCCCCGGCTCAGGGCCAAGAA
CAGATGGAACAGCTGAATATGGGCCAAACAGGATATCTGTGGTAAGCAGTTCCTGCCCCGGCTCAGGGCC
AAGAACAGATGGTCCCCAGATGCGGTCCAGCCCTCAGCAGTTTCTAGAGAACCATCAGATGTTTCCAGGG
TGCCCCAAGGACCTGAAATGACCCTGTGCCTTATTTGAACTAACCAATCAGTTCGCTTCTCGCTTCTGTT
CGCGCGCTTCTGCTCCCCGAGCTCAATAAAAGAGCCCACAACCCCTCACTCGGGGCGCCAGTCCTCCGAT
TGACTGAGTCGCCCGGGTACCCGTGTATCCAATAAACCCTCTTGCAGTTGCATCCGACTTGTGGTCTCGC
TGTTCCTTGGGAGGGTCTCCTCTGAGTGATTGACTACCCGTCAGCGGGGGTCTTTCATTTGGGGGCTCGT
CCGGGATCGGGAGACCCCTGCCCAGGGACCACCGACCCACCACCGGGAGGTAAGCTGGCCAGCAACTTAT
CTGTGTCTGTCCGATTGTCTAGTGTCTATGACTGATTTTATGCGCCTGCGTCGGTACTAGTTAGCTAACT
AGCTCTGTATCTGGCGGACCCGTGGTGGAACTGACGAGTTCTGAACACCCGGCCGCAACCCTGGGAGACG
TCCCAGGGACTTTGGGGGCCGTTTTTGTGGCCCGACCTGAGGAAGGGAGTCGATGTGGAATCCGACCCCG
TCAGGATATGTGGTTCTGGTAGGAGACGAGAACCTAAAACAGTTCCCGCCTCCGTCTGAATTTTTGCTTT
CGGTTTGGAACCGAAGCCGCGCGTCTTGTCTGCTGCAGCATCGTTCTGTGTTGTCTCTGTCTGACTGTGT
TTCTGTATTTGTCTGAAAATTAGGGCCAGACTGTTACCACTCCCTTAAGTTTGACCTTAGATCACTGGAA
AGATGTCGAGCGGCTCGCTCACAACCAGTCGGTAGATGTCAAGAAGAGACGTTGGGTTACCTTCTGCTCT
GCAGAATGGCCAACCTTTAACGTCGGATGGCCGCGAGACGGCACCTTTAACCGAGACCTCATCACCCAGG
TTAAGATCAAGGTCTTTTCACCTGGCCCGCATGGACACCCAGACCAGGTCCCCTACATCGTGACCTGGGA
AGCCTTGGCTTTTGACCCCCCTCCCTGGGTCAAGCCCTTTGTACACCCTAAGCCTCCGCCTCCTCTTCTT
CCATCCGCGCCGTCTCTCCCCCTTGAACCTCCTCTTTCGACCCCGCCTCAATCCTCCCTTTATCCAGCCC
TCACTCCTTCTCTAGGCGCCGGCCGGATCCCAGTGTGGTGGTACGTAGGAATTCGGTGAAATAAACAGCC
ATGTTGCTCACACAAAGCCTGTTTGGTGGTCTCTTCACACGGACGCTCATGAAATTTGGTGATGTGACTC
GGATAGGGGGACCTCCCTTGGGAGATCAGTACCCTGTCCTCCTGCTCTTTGCTCCGTGAGAAAGATCCAC
CTACAACCTCAGGTCCTTAGACCAACCAGCCCAAGAAACATCTCACCAATTTCAAATCCAGACCCCACTG
GAAATCGGACTGTCCAACTCACCTGACAGCCACTCCCACAGCCGCTGGAACTCTGGCCCAAGGCTCTCTG
ACTCCTTCCCAGATCTTCTTGGCTTAGCGGCTGAAGACTGACGCTGCCCGATCGCCTCGGAAGCCCCCTA
GACCATCACGGACGCCGAGCTTCGGGTAACTCTCACAGTGGAAGAAACACAACTACAGATTTCTACCTGG
TGCATGGCCATCGCTCATGAAGACTACAACTTCCAGCTTCCTTTGAAGAAAAAGAGGACTTGATGGCATT
GTCGCTAAGTAAGAAATAATGTGTGTGACTTCAGGGTTGCCCCCTTAAAGGGAGGGGACATTTTCCATCC
TGCTGTTCAGAGTATGGATGTGATGAGAGACATCTTGGATGATGCAGAGGAGGTGAACACCCCAGGACAA
TGAAACCACAGGAGAGAAAGAGCCTGCGCTGGCCCATCTAGCACAGCCACTGGACACAGGGACCACCTGC
CTCTGCACTCTTATGGAAGGAGGAAATCTAACTTTCCCAGTTTAAGGCACTGTTACTTTGGGCTCCTGTT
ACATAACTGTGGCAGAATGAAGGTTCAACATGGAAACTGGCAATGTTGAAGAAACATAAAGTTCATTGCT
TGAATATCTGAAGTTGTGGACTCAATCTCATACCTGCTCCACTTATGAGTTATAGTTCTTCCAGGTCTCA
GGAATGGGATCAGCAGGTCTCAGGGTTGTACTCTCCTGGATCTCTCACCAGCCACCTCAAACCAGCTGCC
ATAGCCTGTCCACTTCCACTCCAATCTTCTCTTCCTTCATCACCTCCCTTGCACACCCTGATAACCTCGA
AAGAGAACTCTTCCCAAGGCTCTGTTCCAAACACATCGCCACTCTGCTTAGAACCTTCAATGACTCCTCA
TGGCCTAGGAGGTTTCTCTCCCATCTGGATCCAGCTGACGTTCCCAGCACCTTCTCCTGACTCCTGTCTT
TTCTTGAACCAGTTCTGCCCAACAAGGAGGAAAGGGCTGACAGAGTGAAAGTCCCAGGGCATGTGGGAAT
GTGACTCTTTTCACTTTAAATTCTATGACTGGAAAGTTTTGGGCAGAGTTGGACATGTGCACTTAGCTTC
CAGAAGACAGAATCCTTTTAAAAGAGTCAGAGAAAACACTGGCTTCCTGCCATGACATGAGATACAGACA
GGAGAGTTGGGAAGCTTTTTAAAGATGGCACTATGACTACAATCACAGAAACTCTCCATGAGGAAGTAAA
AGAAAGCACCTGCAACACTCCAGCTATGCAGACCACTCTGTAATGGGCTCAGATCTGGACAGGTGTGTGG
AAAGGTGGGTCAACAGGTCAGGCGTCACAGACTTGGAACATTCATGGTGGAAAAGAAAAAGCCCCAAAGA
AGAGACTTCAGGATAAATGAGAAAATACTCAAGACAGCAAAAGTCTCTTTTAGAAATGTTGGAGAAAGAA
CACTTAATGTCAGGAGTTACTGTTGATTGATGGCCTTACTGTGTAGCAGGTGAGAAACCCATTGTTCAGT
TCCCTAAAGTCACCCTATTCTCCCAATCATCCTATGGAGGGGGAACCATGATGGTTATCCCCATCTTATA
AATAAAGCAACAGAGGCTTAGAAGGACGAACTCTTTTTCTCAAGGTTACCCAGATCATTTTGCAGAAGTC
CCTAGATTTGAATCATGCTCTTGCTTTGAGGTTAAAGACACAGGGGAAGTCGAACTCCTTATCTCCTATA
TCCTGAATAGGGAAAACCAAACATTGTCAAGAGGAGAGGAAGCCTGAGAGTTGGCATGAATCAGAGTGCT
GGGCAGTCTGGAGTCTTCCCCACTGAGTTGATGATGGAACAGTAGAGTGGGGCCTGAGCCCCGTTAGGGC
ATGAGCTGCTGAATGATTCATGTGAACACCATGCACATGGGAGTGAGGTTTTGAGCAGTGTGCCACAGGA
GCCTACCCTCAGGCCCCACCATAAAATGTAGGGCCAGTCCTACATTTTATCAATGACTTGCGTGAACACA
GAAAATGTGGATACAACCAAAAGGTAACAATCCAATTAAAAAATGGACAAAAAACTTGAATAAACATTTC
TCAAAAGAAGATATACAAATGATCAAAAAGCATATGAAAAAATGCTCAACATCGCTAATTGTAAGAGAAA
TGCAAATCAAAACTATAATGAGATACCACCTTATATTGATTAGGAAGACTGCTATAAAAATAGTAAACAA
ACAAACAAACAAAGTAAGTCTTGGGGAGGATGCAGAGAAATTAAAATTTTTGTGCACTGTTAGTGGGAAT
GTAAAATGGTGCAGCTGTTACGGGAAACGGTATGACAGTTCCTCAAAAAATAAAGAATTCGCCAGCACAG
TGGTCGACCCTGTGGAATGTGTGTCAGTTAGGGTGTGGAAAGTCCCCAGGCTCCCCAGCAGGCAGAAGTA
TGCAAAGCATGCATCTCAATTAGTCAGCAACCAGGTGTGGAAAGTCCCCAGGCTCCCCAGCAGGCAGAAG
TATGCAAAGCATGCATCTCAATTAGTCAGCAACCATAGTCCCGCCCCTAACTCCGCCCATCCCGCCCCTA
ACTCCGCCCAGTTCCGCCCATTCTCCGCCCCATGGCTGACTAATTTTTTTTATTTATGCAGAGGCCGAGG
CCGCCTCGGCCTCTGAGCTATTCCAGAAGTAGTGAGGAGGCTTTTTTGGAGGCCTAGGCTTTTGCAAAAA
GCTTACCATGACCGAGTACAAGCCCACGGTGCGCCTCGCCACCCGCGACGACGTCCCCAGGGCCGTACGC
ACCCTCGCCGCCGCGTTCGCCGACTACCCCGCCACGCGCCACACCGTCGATCCGGACCGCCACATCGAGC
GGGTCACCGAGCTGCAAGAACTCTTCCTCACGCGCGTCGGGCTCGACATCGGCAAGGTGTGGGTCGCGGA
CGACGGCGCCGCGGTGGCGGTCTGGACCACGCCGGAGAGCGTCGAAGCGGGGGCGGTGTTCGCCGAGATC
GGCCCGCGCATGGCCGAGTTGAGCGGTTCCCGGCTGGCCGCGCAGCAACAGATGGAAGGCCTCCTGGCGC
CGCACCGGCCCAAGGAGCCCGCGTGGTTCCTGGCCACCGTCGGCGTCTCGCCCGACCACCAGGGCAAGGG
TCTGGGCAGCGCCGTCGTGCTCCCCGGAGTGGAGGCGGCCGAGCGCGCCGGGGTGCCCGCCTTCCTGGAG
ACCTCCGCGCCCCGCAACCTCCCCTTCTACGAGCGGCTCGGCTTCACCGTCACCGCCGACGTCGAGTGCC
CGAAGGACCGCGCGACCTGGTGCATGACCCGCAAGCCCGGTGCCTGACGCCCGCCCCACGACCCGCAGCG
CCCGACCGAAAGGAGCGCACGACCCCATGCATCGATAAAATAAAAGATTTTATTTAGTCTCCAGAAAAAG
GGGGGAATGAAAGACCCCACCTGTAGGTTTGGCAAGCTAGCTTAAGTAACGCCATTTTGCAAGGCATGGA
AAAATACATAACTGAGAATAGAGAAGTTCAGATCAAGGTCAGGAACAGATGGAACAGCTGAATATGGGCC
AAACAGGATATCTGTGGTAAGCAGTTCCTGCCCCGGCTCAGGGCCAAGAACAGATGGAACAGCTGAATAT
GGGCCAAACAGGATATCTGTGGTAAGCAGTTCCTGCCCCGGCTCAGGGCCAAGAACAGATGGTCCCCAGA
TGCGGTCCAGCCCTCAGCAGTTTCTAGAGAACCATCAGATGTTTCCAGGGTGCCCCAAGGACCTGAAATG
ACCCTGTGCCTTATTTGAACTAACCAATCAGTTCGCTTCTCGCTTCTGTTCGCGCGCTTCTGCTCCCCGA
GCTCAATAAAAGAGCCCACAACCCCTCACTCGGGGCGCCAGTCCTCCGATTGACTGAGTCGCCCGGGTAC
CCGTGTATCCAATAAACCCTCTTGCAGTTGCATCCGACTTGTGGTCTCGCTGTTCCTTGGGAGGGTCTCC
TCTGAGTGATTGACTACCCGTCAGCGGGGGTCTTTCATTTCCGACTTGTGGTCTCGCTGCCTTGGGAGGG
TCTCCTCTGAGTGATTGACTACCCGTCAGCGGGGGTCTTCACATGCAGCATGTATCAAAATTAATTTGGT
TTTTTTTCTTAAGTATTTACATTAAATGGCCATAGTTGCATTAATGAATCGGCCAACGCGCGGGGAGAGG
CGGTTTGCGTATTGGCGCTCTTCCGCTTCCTCGCTCACTGACTCGCTGCGCTCGGTCGTTCGGCTGCGGC
GAGCGGTATCAGCTCACTCAAAGGCGGTAATACGGTTATCCACAGAATCAGGGGATAACGCAGGAAAGAA
CATGTGAGCAAAAGGCCAGCAAAAGGCCAGGAACCGTAAAAAGGCCGCGTTGCTGGCGTTTTTCCATAGG
CTCCGCCCCCCTGACGAGCATCACAAAAATCGACGCTCAAGTCAGAGGTGGCGAAACCCGACAGGACTAT
AAAGATACCAGGCGTTTCCCCCTGGAAGCTCCCTCGTGCGCTCTCCTGTTCCGACCCTGCCGCTTACCGG
ATACCTGTCCGCCTTTCTCCCTTCGGGAAGCGTGGCGCTTTCTCATAGCTCACGCTGTAGGTATCTCAGT
TCGGTGTAGGTCGTTCGCTCCAAGCTGGGCTGTGTGCACGAACCCCCCGTTCAGCCCGACCGCTGCGCCT
TATCCGGTAACTATCGTCTTGAGTCCAACCCGGTAAGACACGACTTATCGCCACTGGCAGCAGCCACTGG
TAACAGGATTAGCAGAGCGAGGTATGTAGGCGGTGCTACAGAGTTCTTGAAGTGGTGGCCTAACTACGGC
TACACTAGAAGGACAGTATTTGGTATCTGCGCTCTGCTGAAGCCAGTTACCTTCGGAAAAAGAGTTGGTA
GCTCTTGATCCGGCAAACAAACCACCGCTGGTAGCGGTGGTTTTTTTGTTTGCAAGCAGCAGATTACGCG
CAGAAAAAAAGGATCTCAAGAAGATCCTTTGATCTTTTCTACGGGGTCTGACGCTCAGTGGAACGAAAAC
TCACGTTAAGGGATTTTGGTCATGAGATTATCAAAAAGGATCTTCACCTAGATCCTTTTAAATTAAAAAT
GAAGTTTGCGGCCGCAAATCAATCTAAAGTATATATGAGTAAACTTGGTCTGACAGTTACCAATGCTTAA
TCAGTGAGGCACCTATCTCAGCGATCTGTCTATTTCGTTCATCCATAGTTGCCTGACTCCCCGTCGTGTA
GATAACTACGATACGGGAGGGCTTACCATCTGGCCCCAGTGCTGCAATGATACCGCGAGACCCACGCTCA
CCGGCTCCAGATTTATCAGCAATAAACCAGCCAGCCGGAAGGGCCGAGCGCAGAAGTGGTCCTGCAACTT
TATCCGCCTCCATCCAGTCTATTAATTGTTGCCGGGAAGCTAGAGTAAGTAGTTCGCCAGTTAATAGTTT
GCGCAACGTTGTTGCCATTGCTACAGGCATCGTGGTGTCACGCTCGTCGTTTGGTATGGCTTCATTCAGC
TCCGGTTCCCAACGATCAAGGCGAGTTACATGATCCCCCATGTTGTGCAAAAAAGCGGTTAGCTCCTTCG
GTCCTCCGATCGTTGTCAGAAGTAAGTTGGCCGCAGTGTTATCACTCATGGTTATGGCAGCACTGCATAA
TTCTCTTACTGTCATGCCATCCGTAAGATGCTTTTCTGTGACTGGTGAGTACTCAACCAAGTCATTCTGA
GAATAGTGTATGCGGCGACCGAGTTGCTCTTGCCCGGCGTCAACACGGGATAATACCGCGCCACATAGCA
GAACTTTAAAAGTGCTCATCATTGGAAAACGTTCTTCGGGGCGAAAACTCTCAAGGATCTTACCGCTGTT
GAGATCCAGTTCGATGTAACCCACTCGTGCACCCAACTGATCTTCAGCATCTTTTACTTTCACCAGCGTT
TCTGGGTGAGCAAAAACAGGAAGGCAAAATGCCGCAAAAAAGGGAATAAGGGCGACACGGAAATGTTGAA
TACTCATACTCTTCCTTTTTCAATATTATTGAAGCATTTATCAGGGTTATTGTCTCATGAGCGGATACAT
ATTTGAATGTATTTAGAAAAATAAACAAATAGGGGTTCCGCGCACATTTCCCCGAAAAGTGCCAC
Features (pLannotate 1.2.2; 13 found; start..end, strand, type, name):
      8..477     +  LTR            LTR: long terminal repeat from Moloney murine leukemia virus
    601..875     +  misc_feature   MESV Ψ (fragment): packaging signal of murine embryonic stem cell virus
    934..1350    +  CDS            gag (truncated): truncated Moloney murine leukemia virus (MMLV) gag gene lacking the start codon
   1385..1657    +  CDS            ESRG (fragment): ESRG_HUMAN - Also known as HESRG. Experimental evidence at transcript level: Swiss-Prot protein existence level 2. From Homo sapiens (Human).
   3660..3839    +  CDS            LORF2_HUMAN (fragment): Experimental evidence at protein level: Swiss-Prot protein existence level 1. Has a reverse transcriptase activity required for target- primed reverse transcription of the LINE-1 element mRNA, a crucial step in LINE-1 retrotransposition. Has also an endonuclease activity that allows the introduction of nicks in the chromosomal target DNA. Cleaves DNA in AT-rich regions between a 5' stretch of purines and a 3' stretch of pyrimidines, corresponding to sites of LINE-1 integration in the genome. From Homo sapiens (Human).
   4009..4338    +  promoter       SV40 promoter: SV40 enhancer and early promoter
   4348..4947    +  CDS            PuroR: puromycin N-acetyltransferase; pac from Streptomyces; confers resistance to puromycin
   5046..5639    +  LTR            LTR: long terminal repeat from Moloney murine leukemia virus
   5648..5694    +  LTR            5' LTR (truncated) (fragment): truncated long terminal repeat from Moloney murine sarcoma virus
   5777..5825    -  CDS            lacI (fragment): lac repressor; lacI; The lac repressor binds to the lac operator to inhibit transcription in E. coli. This inhibition can be relieved by adding lactose or isopropyl-β-D-thiogalactopyranoside (IPTG).
   6011..6599    -  rep_origin     ori: high-copy-number ColE1/pMB1/pBR322/pUC origin of replication
   6777..7637    -  CDS            AmpR: β-lactamase; bla; confers resistance to ampicillin, carbenicillin, and related antibiotics
   7638..7742    -  promoter       AmpR promoter: bla
