[The description below was written by a language model from this plasmid's Addgene catalogue record and pLannotate feature annotations shown in this document.]
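Description:
pBabe-lincRNA-RoR is a Moloney murine leukemia virus-based retroviral expression vector built on the pBabe-puro backbone, carrying the human long intergenic non-coding RNA lincRNA-RoR (LINC-ROR, also called lincRNA-ST8SIA3). The roughly 2.6 kb cDNA was inserted at an EcoRI site, giving a total plasmid of about 7.8 kb. In bacteria the plasmid is maintained through a high-copy ColE1/pUC-type origin and an ampicillin resistance gene driven by its own bla promoter.

The proviral region is bounded by MMLV long terminal repeats. Downstream of the 5′ LTR lie the Ψ packaging signal and a truncated gag segment lacking its start codon, which together promote efficient encapsidation of the vector RNA when viral proteins are supplied in trans by a packaging cell line. No separate internal promoter is annotated upstream of the insert, which fits the standard pBabe design in which the 5′ LTR drives transcription of the cloned sequence. After the insert, an SV40 enhancer/early promoter expresses puromycin N-acetyltransferase, allowing selection of stably transduced mammalian cells. The feature table's short "ESRG" and LINE-1 ORF2 fragment hits fall within the insert region and are probably similarity matches to repeat-derived sequence in the non-coding transcript rather than intended coding elements; the small lacI fragment is likewise a backbone remnant.

The construct is suited to stable retroviral overexpression of lincRNA-RoR in mammalian cells, and the associated publication concerns the role of this RNA in modulating reprogramming of human induced pluripotent stem cells. The depositor notes minor sequence discrepancies against the quality control sequence that do not affect function.
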