Addgene plasmid #45763: pBabe-lincRNA-RoR
Depositing lab: George Daley. Depositing organization: Boston Children's Hospital. Publication: Large intergenic non-coding RNA-RoR modulates reprogramming of human induced pluripotent stem cells. Loewer S, Cabili MN, Guttman M, Loh YH, Thomas K, Park IH, Garber M, Curran M, Onder T, Agarwal S, Manos PD, Datta S, Lander ES, Schlaeger TM, Daley GQ, Rinn JL. Nat Genet. 2010 Dec;42(12):1113-7. Epub 2010 Nov 7. 10.1038/ng.710 PubMed 21057500.
Backbone
  Vector backbone: pBabe-puro
  Backbone manufacturer: Bob Weinberg
  Backbone size w/o insert (bp): 5169
  Total vector size (bp): 7765
  Vector type: Mammalian Expression, Retroviral
  Selectable markers: Puromycin
Growth in bacteria
  Bacterial resistance: Ampicillin, 100 μg/mL
  Growth temperature: 37°C
  Growth strain: Stbl3
  Copy number: High Copy
Gene/Insert
  Gene/Insert name: lincRNA-RoR cDNA (alt name: lincRNA-ST8SIA3 cDNA)
  Species: H. sapiens (human)
  Insert size (bp): 2591
  GenBank ID: NR_048536.1
  Entrez Gene: LINC-ROR (a.k.a. ROR, lincRNA-RoR, lincRNA-ST8SIA3)
  Cloning method: Restriction Enzyme; 5′ cloning site EcoRI (unknown if destroyed); 3′ cloning site EcoRI (unknown if destroyed)
  Sequencing primers: 5′ CTTTATCCAGCCCTCAC
Terms and licenses: Academic/Nonprofit Terms; Industry Terms: Not Available to Industry
Depositor comments: Note that though there are some small discrepancies between Addgene's quality control sequence and the depositor's assembled sequence, they do not affect function.
How to cite: pBabe-lincRNA-RoR was a gift from George Daley (Addgene plasmid # 45763 ; http://n2t.net/addgene:45763 ; RRID:Addgene_45763)
