>Addgene plasmid #45763 | pBabe-lincRNA-RoR | depositor partial sequence | sequence record 64109 | lincRNA-RoR cDNA
GGTGAAATAAACAGCCATGTTGCTCACACAAAGCCTGTTTGGTGGTCTCTTCACACGGACGCTCATGAAA
TTTGGTGATGTGACTCGGATAGGGGGACCTCCCTTGGGAGATCAGTACCCTGTCCTCCTGCTCTTTGCTC
CGTGAGAAAGATCCACCTACAACCTCAGGTCCTTAGACCAACCAGCCCAAGAAACATCTCACCAATTTCA
AATCCAGACCCCACTGGAAATCGGACTGTCCAACTCACCTGACAGCCACTCCCACAGCCGCTGGAACTCT
GGCCCAAGGCTCTCTGACTCCTTCCCAGATCTTCTTGGCTTAGCGGCTGAAGACTGACGCTGCCCGATCG
CCTCGGAAGCCCCCTAGACCATCACGGACGCCGAGCTTCGGGTAACTCTCACAGTGGAAGAAACACAACT
ACAGATTTCTACCTGGTGCATGGCCATCGCTCATGAAGACTACAACTTCCAGCTTCCTTTGAAGAAAAAG
AGGACTTGATGGCATTGTCGCTAAGTAAGAAATAATGTGTGTGACTTCAGGGTTGCCCCCTTAAAGGGAG
GGGACATTTTCCATCCTGCTGTTCAGAGTATGGATGTGATGAGAGACATCTTGGATGATGCAGAGGAGGT
GAACACCCCAGGACAATGAAACCACAGGAGAGAAAGAGCCTGCGCTGGCCCATCTAGCACAGCCACTGGA
CACAGGGACCACCTGCCTCTGCACTCTTATGGAAGGAGGAAATCTAACTTTCCCAGTTTAAGGCACTGTT
ACTTTGGGCTCCTGTTACATAACTGTGGCAGAATGAAGGTTCAACATGGAAACTGGCAATGTTGAAGAAA
CATAAAGTTCATTGCTTGAATATCTGAAGTTGTGGACTCAATCTCATACCTGCTCCACTTATGAGTTATA
GTTCTTCCAGGTCTCAGGAATGGGATCAGCAGGTCTCAGGGTTGTACTCTCCTGGATCTCTCACCAGCCA
CCTCAAACCAGCTGCCATAGCCTGTCCACTTCCACTCCAATCTTCTCTTCCTTCATCACCTCCCTTGCAC
ACCCTGATAACCTCGAAAGAGAACTCTTCCCAAGGCTCTGTTCCAAACACATCGCCACTCTGCTTAGAAC
CTTCAATGACTCCTCATGGCCTAGGAGGTTTCTCTCCCATCTGGATCCAGCTGACGTTCCCAGCACCTTC
TCCTGACTCCTGTCTTTTCTTGAACCAGTTCTGCCCAACAAGGAGGAAAGGGCTGACAGAGTGAAAGTCC
CAGGGCATGTGGGAATGTGACTCTTTTCACTTTAAATTCTATGACTGGAAAGTTTTGGGCAGAGTTGGAC
ATGTGCACTTAGCTTCCAGAAGACAGAATCCTTTTAAAAGAGTCAGAGAAAACACTGGCTTCCTGCCATG
ACATGAGATACAGACAGGAGAGTTGGGAAGCTTTTTAAAGATGGCACTATGACTACAATCACAGAAACTC
TCCATGAGGAAGTAAAAGAAAGCACCTGCAACACTCCAGCTATGCAGACCACTCTGTAATGGGCTCAGAT
CTGGACAGGTGTGTGGAAAGGTGGGTCAACAGGTCAGGCGTCACAGACTTGGAACATTCATGGTGGAAAA
GAAAAAGCCCCAAAGAAGAGACTTCAGGATAAATGAGAAAATACTCAAGACAGCAAAAGTCTCTTTTAGA
AATGTTGGAGAAAGAACACTTAATGTCAGGAGTTACTGTTGATTGATGGCCTTACTGTGTAGCAGGTGAG
AAACCCATTGTTCAGTTCCCTAAAGTCACCCTATTCTCCCAATCATCCTATGGAGGGGGAACCATGATGG
TTATCCCCATCTTATAAATAAAGCAACAGAGGCTTAGAAGGACGAACTCTTTTTCTCAAGGTTACCCAGA
TCATTTTGCAGAAGTCCCTAGATTTGAATCATGCTCTTGCTTTGAGGTTAAAGACACAGGGGAAGTCGAA
CTCCTTATCTCCTATATCCTGAATAGGGAAAACCAAACATTGTCAAGAGGAGAGGAAGCCTGAGAGTTGG
CATGAATCAGAGTGCTGGGCAGTCTGGAGTCTTCCCCACTGAGTTGATGATGGAACAGTAGAGTGGGGCC
TGAGCCCCGTTAGGGCATGAGCTGCTGAATGATTCATGTGAACACCATGCACATGGGAGTGAGGTTTTGA
GCAGTGTGCCACAGGAGCCTACCCTCAGGCCCCACCATAAAATGTAGGGCCAGTCCTACATTTTATCAAT
GACTTGCGTGAACACAGAAAATGTGGATACAACCAAAAGGTAACAATCCAATTAAAAAATGGACAAAAAA
CTTGAATAAACATTTCTCAAAAGAAGATATACAAATGATCAAAAAGCATATGAAAAAATGCTCAACATCG
CTAATTGTAAGAGAAATGCAAATCAAAACTATAATGAGATACCACCTTATATTGATTAGGAAGACTGCTA
TAAAAATAGTAAACAAACAAACAAACAAAGTAAGTCTTGGGGAGGATGCAGAGAAATTAAAATTTTTGTG
CACTGTTAGTGGGAATGTAAAATGGTGCAGCTGTTACGGGAAACGGTATGACAGTTCCTCAAAAAATAAA
A
