>Addgene plasmid #45763 | pBabe-lincRNA-RoR | addgene partial sequence | sequence record 66636 | pBABE3 5'-ACCCTAACTGACACACATTCC-3'
TTATTTTTTGAGGAACTGTCATACCGTTTCCCGTAACAGCTGCACCATTTTACATTCCCACTAACAGTGC
ACAAAAATTTTAATTTCTCTGCATCCTCCCCAAGACTTACTTTGTTTGTTTGTTTGTTTACTATTTTTAT
AGCAGTCTTCCTAATCAATATAAGGTGGTATCTCATTATAGTTTTGATTTGCATTTCTCTTACAATTAGC
GATGTTGAGCATTTTTTCATATGCTTTTTGATCATTTGTATATCTTCTTTTGAGAAATGTTTATTCAAGT
TTTTTGTCCATTTTTTAATTGGATTGTTACCTTTTGGTTGTATCCACATTTTCTGTGTTCACGCAAGTCA
TTGATAAAATGTAGGACTGGCCCTACATTTTATGGTGGGGCCTGAGGGTAGGCTCCTGTGGCACACTGCT
CAAAACCTCACTCCCATGTGCATGGTGTTCACATGAATCATTCAGCAGCTCATGCCCTAACGGGGCTCAG
GCCCCACTCTACTGTTCCATCATCAACTCAGTGGGGAAGACTCCAGACTGCCCAGCACTCTGATTCATGC
CAACTCTCAGGCTTCCTCTCCTGTTGACAATGTTTGGTTTTCCCTATTCAGGATATAGGAGATAAGGAGT
TCGACTTCCCCTGTGTCTTTAACCTCAAAGCAAGAGCATGATTCAAATCTAGGGACTTCTGCAAAATGAT
CTGGGTAACCTTGAGAAAAAGAGTTCGTCCTTCTAA
