>Addgene plasmid #45763 | pBabe-lincRNA-RoR | addgene partial sequence | sequence record 66638 | pBABE5 5'-CTTTATCCAGCCCTCAC-3'
GGGTGGTACGTAGGAATTCGCCCTTGGTGAAATAAACAGCCATGTTGCTCACACAAAGCCTGTTTGGTGG
TCTCTTCACACGGACGCTCATGAAATTTGGTGATGTGACTCGGATAGGGGGACCTCCCTTGGGAGATCAG
TACCCTGTCCTCCTGCTCTTTGCTCCGTGAGAAAGATCCACCTACAACCTCAGGTCCTTAGACCAACCAG
CCCAAGAAACATCTCACCAATTTCAAATCCAGACCCCACTGGAAATCGGACTGTCCAACTCACCTGACAG
CCACTCCCACAGCCGCTGGAACTCTGGCCCAAGGCTCTCTGACTCCTTCCCAGATCTTCTTGGCTTAGCG
GCTGAAGACTGACGCTGCCCGATCGCCTCGGAAGCCCCCTAGACCATCACGGACGCCGAGCTTCGGGTAA
CTCTCACAGTGGAAGAAACACAACTACAGATTTCTACCTGGTGCATGGCCATCGCTCATGAAGACTACAA
CTTCCAGCTTCCTTTGCAGAAAAAGAGGACTTGATGGCATTGTCGCTAAGTAAGAAATAATGTGTGTGAC
TTCAGGGTTGCCCCCTTAAAGGGAGGGGACATTTTCCATCCTGCTGTTCAGAGTATGGATGTGATGAGAG
ACATCTTGGATGATGCAGAGGAGGTGAACACCCCAGGACAATGAAACCACAGGAGAGAAAGAGCCTGCGC
TGGCCCATCTAGCACAGCCACTGGACACAGGGACCACCTGCCTCTGCACTCTTATGGAAGGAGGAAATCT
AACTTTCCCAGTTTAAGGCACTGTTACTTTGGGCTCCTGTTACATAACTGTGG
